>Addgene plasmid #235066 | Tad-CBE(TCC1) | addgene full sequence | sequence record 466809 | Addgene NGS Result
TTCACCTAGATCCTTTTAAATTAAAAATGAAGTTTTAAATCAATCTAAAGTATATATGAGTAAACTTGGT
CTGACAGTTACCAATGCTTAATCAGTGAGGCACCTATCTCAGCGATCTGTCTATTTCGTTCATCCATAGT
TGCCTGACTCCCCGTCGTGTAGATAACTACGATACGGGAGGGCTTACCATCTGGCCCCAGTGCTGCAATG
ATACCGCGGCTACCACGCTCACCGGCTCCAGATTTATCAGCAATAAACCAGCCAGCCGGAAGGGCCGAGC
GCAGAAGTGGTCCTGCAACTTTATCCGCCTCCATCCAGTCTATTAATTGTTGCCGGGAAGCTAGAGTAAG
TAGTTCGCCAGTTAATAGTTTGCGCAACGTTGTTGCCATTGCTACAGGCATCGTGGTGTCACGCTCGTCG
TTTGGTATGGCTTCATTCAGCTCCGGTTCCCAACGATCAAGGCGAGTTACATGATCCCCCATGTTGTGCA
AAAAAGCGGTTAGCTCCTTCGGTCCTCCGATCGTTGTCAGAAGTAAGTTGGCCGCAGTGTTATCACTCAT
GGTTATGGCAGCACTGCATAATTCTCTTACTGTCATGCCATCCGTAAGATGCTTTTCTGTGACTGGTGAG
TACTCAACCAAGTCATTCTGAGAATAGTGTATGCGGCGACCGAGTTGCTCTTGCCCGGCGTCAATACGGG
ATAATACCGCGCCACATAGCAGAACTTTAAAAGTGCTCATCATTGGAAAACGTTCTTCGGGGCGAAAACT
CTCAAGGATCTTACCGCTGTTGAGATCCAGTTCGATGTAACCCACTCGTGCACCCAACTGATCTTCAGCA
TCTTTTACTTTCACCAGCGTTTCTGGGTGAGCAAAAACAGGAAGGCAAAATGCCGCAAAAAAGGGAATAA
GGGCGACACGGAAATGTTGAATACTCATACTCTTCCTTTTTCAATATTATTGAAGCATTTATCAGGGTTA
TTGTCTCATGAGCGGATACATATTTGAATGTATTTAGAAAAATAAACAAATAGGGGTTCCGCGCACATTT
CCCCGAAAAGTGCCACCTGACGTCGACGGATCGGGAGATCGATCTCCCGATCCCCTAGGGTCGACTCTCA
GTACAATCTGCTCTGATGCCGCATAGTTAAGCCAGTATCTGCTCCCTGCTTGTGTGTTGGAGGTCGCTGA
GTAGTGCGCGAGCAAAATTTAAGCTACAACAAGGCAAGGCTTGACCGACAATTGCATGAAGAATCTGCTT
AGGGTTAGGCGTTTTGCGCTGCTTCGCGATGTACGGGCCAGATATACGCGTTGACATTGATTATTGACTA
GTTATTAATAGTAATCAATTACGGGGTCATTAGTTCATAGCCCATATATGGAGTTCCGCGTTACATAACT
TACGGTAAATGGCCCGCCTGGCTGACCGCCCAACGACCCCCGCCCATTGACGTCAATAATGACGTATGTT
CCCATAGTAACGCCAATAGGGACTTTCCATTGACGTCAATGGGTGGAGTATTTACGGTAAACTGCCCACT
TGGCAGTACATCAAGTGTATCATATGCCAAGTACGCCCCCTATTGACGTCAATGACGGTAAATGGCCCGC
CTGGCATTATGCCCAGTACATGACCTTATGGGACTTTCCTACTTGGCAGTACATCTACGTATTAGTCATC
GCTATTACCATGGTGATGCGGTTTTGGCAGTACATCAATGGGCGTGGATAGCGGTTTGACTCACGGGGAT
TTCCAAGTCTCCACCCCATTGACGTCAATGGGAGTTTGTTTTGGCACCAAAATCAACGGGACTTTCCAAA
ATGTCGTAACAACTCCGCCCCATTGACGCAAATGGGCGGTAGGCGTGTACGGTGGGAGGTCTATATAAGC
AGAGCTGGTTTAGTGAACCGTCAGATCCGCTAGAGATCCGCGGCCGCTAATACGACTCACTATAGGGAGA
GCCGCCACCATGAAACGGACAGCCGACGGAAGCGAGTTCGAGTCACCAAAGAAGAAGCGGAAAGTCTCTG
AAGTCGAGTTTAGCCACGAGTATTGGATGAGGCACGCACTGACCCTGGCAAAGCGAGCACGGGATGAAGG
GTCGCCGCCCGTGGGCGCCGTGCTGGTGCTCAACAATAGAGTGATCGGAGAGGGATGGCCTGTTTGTCGT
CATAATCACGACCCTACCGCACACGCAGAGATCATGGCACTGAGGCAGGGAGGCCTGGTCATGCAGAATT
ACCGCCTGTACGATGCCACCCTGTATTCGACACTCGAGCCATGCGTGATGTGCGCAGGAGCAATGATCCA
CAGCAGGATCGGAAGAGTGGTGTTCGGAGTGTCTTGGAATCGTAAGGGCGCAGTAGGCTCCCTGATGAAT
GTGCTGCACTACCCCGGCATAAAGCACCGGGTGGAGATCACAGAGGGAATCCTGGCAGACGAGTGCGCCG
CCCTGCTGTGCCGTTTCTTTAGAATGCCGAGACGGGTGTTCAAGGCCCAGAAGAAGGCACAGAGCTCCAC
CGACTCTGGAGGATCTAGCGGAGGATCCTCTGGCAGCGAGACACCAGGAACAAGCGAGTCAGCAACACCA
GAGAGCAGTGGCGGCAGCAGCGGCGGCAGCGACAAGAAGTACAGCATCGGCCTGGCCATCGGCACCAACT
CTGTGGGCTGGGCCGTGATCACCGACGAGTACAAGGTGCCCAGCAAGAAATTCAAGGTGCTGGGCAACAC
CGACCGGCACAGCATCAAGAAGAACCTGATCGGAGCCCTGCTGTTCGACAGCGGCGAAACAGCCGAGGCC
ACCCGGCTGAAGAGAACCGCCAGAAGAAGATACACCAGACGGAAGAACCGGATCTGCTATCTGCAAGAGA
TCTTCAGCAACGAGATGGCCAAGGTGGACGACAGCTTCTTCCACAGACTGGAAGAGTCCTTCCTGGTGGA
AGAGGATAAGAAGCACGAGCGGCACCCCATCTTCGGCAACATCGTGGACGAGGTGGCCTACCACGAGAAG
TACCCCACCATCTACCACCTGAGAAAGAAACTGGTGGACAGCACCGACAAGGCCGACCTGCGGCTGATCT
ATCTGGCCCTGGCCCACATGATCAAGTTCCGGGGCCACTTCCTGATCGAGGGCGACCTGAACCCCGACAA
CAGCGACGTGGACAAGCTGTTCATCCAGCTGGTGCAGACCTACAACCAGCTGTTCGAGGAAAACCCCATC
AACGCCAGCGGCGTGGACGCCAAGGCCATCCTGTCTGCCAGACTGAGCAAGAGCAGACGGCTGGAAAATC
TGATCGCCCAGCTGCCCGGCGAAAAGAAGAATGGCCTGTTCGGAAACCTGATTGCCCTGAGCCTGGGCCT
GACCCCCAACTTCAAGAGCAACTTCGACCTGGCCGAGGATGCCAAACTGCAGCTGAGCAAGGACACCTAC
GACGACGACCTGGACAACCTGCTGGCCCAGATCGGCGACCAGTACGCCGACCTGTTTCTGGCCGCCAAGA
ACCTGTCCGACGCCATCCTGCTGAGCGACATCCTGAGAGTGAACACCGAGATCACCAAGGCCCCCCTGAG
CGCCTCTATGATCAAGAGATACGACGAGCACCACCAGGACCTGACCCTGCTGAAAGCTCTCGTGCGGCAG
CAGCTGCCTGAGAAGTACAAAGAGATTTTCTTCGACCAGAGCAAGAACGGCTACGCCGGCTACATTGACG
GCGGAGCCAGCCAGGAAGAGTTCTACAAGTTCATCAAGCCCATCCTGGAAAAGATGGACGGCACCGAGGA
ACTGCTCGTGAAGCTGAACAGAGAGGACCTGCTGCGGAAGCAGCGGACCTTCGACAACGGCAGCATCCCC
CACCAGATCCACCTGGGAGAGCTGCACGCCATTCTGCGGCGGCAGGAAGATTTTTACCCATTCCTGAAGG
ACAACCGGGAAAAGATCGAGAAGATCCTGACCTTCCGCATCCCCTACTACGTGGGCCCTCTGGCCAGGGG
AAACAGCAGATTCGCCTGGATGACCAGAAAGAGCGAGGAAACCATCACCCCCTGGAACTTCGAGGAAGTG
GTGGACAAGGGCGCTTCCGCCCAGAGCTTCATCGAGCGGATGACCAACTTCGATAAGAACCTGCCCAACG
AGAAGGTGCTGCCCAAGCACAGCCTGCTGTACGAGTACTTCACCGTGTATAACGAGCTGACCAAAGTGAA
ATACGTGACCGAGGGAATGAGAAAGCCCGCCTTCCTGAGCGGCGAGCAGAAAAAGGCCATCGTGGACCTG
CTGTTCAAGACCAACCGGAAAGTGACCGTGAAGCAGCTGAAAGAGGACTACTTCAAGAAAATCGAGTGCT
TCGACTCCGTGGAAATCTCCGGCGTGGAAGATCGGTTCAACGCCTCCCTGGGCACATACCACGATCTGCT
GAAAATTATCAAGGACAAGGACTTCCTGGACAATGAGGAAAACGAGGACATTCTGGAAGATATCGTGCTG
ACCCTGACACTGTTTGAGGACAGAGAGATGATCGAGGAACGGCTGAAAACCTATGCCCACCTGTTCGACG
ACAAAGTGATGAAGCAGCTGAAGCGGCGGAGATACACCGGCTGGGGCAGGCTGAGCCGGAAGCTGATCAA
CGGCATCCGGGACAAGCAGTCCGGCAAGACAATCCTGGATTTCCTGAAGTCCGACGGCTTCGCCAACAGA
AACTTCATGCAGCTGATCCACGACGACAGCCTGACCTTTAAAGAGGACATCCAGAAAGCCCAGGTGTCCG
GCCAGGGCGATAGCCTGCACGAGCACATTGCCAATCTGGCCGGCAGCCCCGCCATTAAGAAGGGCATCCT
GCAGACAGTGAAGGTGGTGGACGAGCTCGTGAAAGTGATGGGCCGGCACAAGCCCGAGAACATCGTGATC
GAAATGGCCAGAGAGAACCAGACCACCCAGAAGGGACAGAAGAACAGCCGCGAGAGAATGAAGCGGATCG
AAGAGGGCATCAAAGAGCTGGGCAGCCAGATCCTGAAAGAACACCCCGTGGAAAACACCCAGCTGCAGAA
CGAGAAGCTGTACCTGTACTACCTGCAGAATGGGCGGGATATGTACGTGGACCAGGAACTGGACATCAAC
CGGCTGTCCGACTACGATGTGGACCATATCGTGCCTCAGAGCTTTCTGAAGGACGACTCCATCGACAACA
AGGTGCTGACCAGAAGCGACAAGAACCGGGGCAAGAGCGACAACGTGCCCTCCGAAGAGGTCGTGAAGAA
GATGAAGAACTACTGGCGGCAGCTGCTGAACGCCAAGCTGATTACCCAGAGAAAGTTCGACAATCTGACC
AAGGCCGAGAGAGGCGGCCTGAGCGAACTGGATAAGGCCGGCTTCATCAAGAGACAGCTGGTGGAAACCC
GGCAGATCACAAAGCACGTGGCACAGATCCTGGACTCCCGGATGAACACTAAGTACGACGAGAATGACAA
GCTGATCCGGGAAGTGAAAGTGATCACCCTGAAGTCCAAGCTGGTGTCCGATTTCCGGAAGGATTTCCAG
TTTTACAAAGTGCGCGAGATCAACAACTACCACCACGCCCACGACGCCTACCTGAACGCCGTCGTGGGAA
CCGCCCTGATCAAAAAGTACCCTAAGCTGGAAAGCGAGTTCGTGTACGGCGACTACAAGGTGTACGACGT
GCGGAAGATGATCGCCAAGAGCGAGCAGGAAATCGGCAAGGCTACCGCCAAGTACTTCTTCTACAGCAAC
ATCATGAACTTTTTCAAGACCGAGATTACCCTGGCCAACGGCGAGATCCGGAAGCGGCCTCTGATCGAGA
CAAACGGCGAAACCGGGGAGATCGTGTGGGATAAGGGCCGGGATTTTGCCACCGTGCGGAAAGTGCTGAG
CATGCCCCAAGTGAATATCGTGAAAAAGACCGAGGTGCAGACAGGCGGCTTCAGCAAAGAGTCTATCCTG
CCCAAGAGGAACAGCGATAAGCTGATCGCCAGAAAGAAGGACTGGGACCCTAAGAAGTACGGCGGCTTCG
ACAGCCCCACCGTGGCCTATTCTGTGCTGGTGGTGGCCAAAGTGGAAAAGGGCAAGTCCAAGAAACTGAA
GAGTGTGAAAGAGCTGCTGGGGATCACCATCATGGAAAGAAGCAGCTTCGAGAAGAATCCCATCGACTTT
CTGGAAGCCAAGGGCTACAAAGAAGTGAAAAAGGACCTGATCATCAAGCTGCCTAAGTACTCCCTGTTCG
AGCTGGAAAACGGCCGGAAGAGAATGCTGGCCTCTGCCGGCGAACTGCAGAAGGGAAACGAACTGGCCCT
GCCCTCCAAATATGTGAACTTCCTGTACCTGGCCAGCCACTATGAGAAGCTGAAGGGCTCCCCCGAGGAT
AATGAGCAGAAACAGCTGTTTGTGGAACAGCACAAGCACTACCTGGACGAGATCATCGAGCAGATCAGCG
AGTTCTCCAAGAGAGTGATCCTGGCCGACGCTAATCTGGACAAAGTGCTGTCCGCCTACAACAAGCACCG
GGATAAGCCCATCAGAGAGCAGGCCGAGAATATCATCCACCTGTTTACCCTGACCAATCTGGGAGCCCCT
GCCGCCTTCAAGTACTTTGACACCACCATCGACCGGAAGAGGTACACCAGCACCAAAGAGGTGCTGGACG
CCACCCTGATCCACCAGAGCATCACCGGCCTGTACGAGACACGGATCGACCTGTCTCAGCTGGGAGGTGA
CAGCGGCGGGAGCGGCGGGAGCGGGGGGAGCACTAATCTGAGCGACATCATTGAGAAGGAGACTGGGAAA
CAGCTGGTCATTCAGGAGTCCATCCTGATGCTGCCTGAGGAGGTGGAGGAAGTGATCGGCAACAAGCCAG
AGTCTGACATCCTGGTGCACACCGCCTACGACGAGTCCACAGATGAGAATGTGATGCTGCTGACCTCTGA
CGCCCCCGAGTATAAGCCTTGGGCCCTGGTCATCCAGGATTCTAACGGCGAGAATAAGATCAAGATGCTG
AGCGGAGGATCCGGAGGATCTGGAGGCAGCACCAACCTGTCTGACATCATCGAGAAGGAGACAGGCAAGC
AGCTGGTCATCCAGGAGAGCATCCTGATGCTGCCCGAAGAAGTCGAAGAAGTGATCGGAAACAAGCCTGA
GAGCGATATCCTGGTCCATACCGCCTACGACGAGAGTACCGACGAAAATGTGATGCTGCTGACATCCGAC
GCCCCAGAGTATAAGCCCTGGGCTCTGGTCATCCAGGATTCCAACGGAGAGAACAAAATCAAAATGCTGT
CTGGCGGCTCAAAAAGAACCGCCGACGGCAGCGAATTCGAGCCCAAGAAGAAGAGGAAAGTCTAACCGGT
CATCATCACCATCACCATTGAGTTTAAACCCGCTGATCAGCCTCGACTGTGCCTTCTAGTTGCCAGCCAT
CTGTTGTTTGCCCCTCCCCCGTGCCTTCCTTGACCCTGGAAGGTGCCACTCCCACTGTCCTTTCCTAATA
AAATGAGGAAATTGCATCGCATTGTCTGAGTAGGTGTCATTCTATTCTGGGGGGTGGGGTGGGGCAGGAC
AGCAAGGGGGAGGATTGGGAAGACAATAGCAGGCATGCTGGGGATGCGGTGGGCTCTATGGCTTCTGAGG
CGGAAAGAACCAGCTGGGGCTCGATACCGTCGACCTCTAGCTAGAGCTTGGCGTAATCATGGTCATAGCT
GTTTCCTGTGTGAAATTGTTATCCGCTCACAATTCCACACAACATACGAGCCGGAAGCATAAAGTGTAAA
GCCTAGGGTGCCTAATGAGTGAGCTAACTCACATTAATTGCGTTGCGCTCACTGCCCGCTTTCCAGTCGG
GAAACCTGTCGTGCCAGCTGCATTAATGAATCGGCCAACGCGCGGGGAGAGGCGGTTTGCGTATTGGGCG
CTCTTCCGCTTCCTCGCTCACTGACTCGCTGCGCTCGGTCGTTCGGCTGCGGCGAGCGGTATCAGCTCAC
TCAAAGGCGGTAATACGGTTATCCACAGAATCAGGGGATAACGCAGGAAAGAACATGTGAGCAAAAGGCC
AGCAAAAGGCCAGGAACCGTAAAAAGGCCGCGTTGCTGGCGTTTTTCCATAGGCTCCGCCCCCCTGACGA
GCATCACAAAAATCGACGCTCAAGTCAGAGGTGGCGAAACCCGACAGGACTATAAAGATACCAGGCGTTT
CCCCCTGGAAGCTCCCTCGTGCGCTCTCCTGTTCCGACCCTGCCGCTTACCGGATACCTGTCCGCCTTTC
TCCCTTCGGGAAGCGTGGCGCTTTCTCATAGCTCACGCTGTAGGTATCTCAGTTCGGTGTAGGTCGTTCG
CTCCAAGCTGGGCTGTGTGCACGAACCCCCCGTTCAGCCCGACCGCTGCGCCTTATCCGGTAACTATCGT
CTTGAGTCCAACCCGGTAAGACACGACTTATCGCCACTGGCAGCAGCCACTGGTAACAGGATTAGCAGAG
CGAGGTATGTAGGCGGTGCTACAGAGTTCTTGAAGTGGTGGCCTAACTACGGCTACACTAGAAGAACAGT
ATTTGGTATCTGCGCTCTGCTGAAGCCAGTTACCTTCGGAAAAAGAGTTGGTAGCTCTTGATCCGGCAAA
CAAACCACCGCTGGTAGCGGTGGTTTTTTTGTTTGCAAGCAGCAGATTACGCGCAGAAAAAAAGGATCTC
AAGAAGATCCTTTGATCTTTTCTACGGGGTCTGACACTCAGTGGAACGAAAACTCACGTTAAGGGATTTT
GGTCATGAGATTATCAAAAAGGATC
Features (pLannotate 1.2.2; 17 found; start..end, strand, type, name):
     78..938     -  CDS            AmpR: β-lactamase; bla; confers resistance to ampicillin, carbenicillin, and related antibiotics
    939..1043    -  promoter       AmpR promoter: bla
   1114..1158    -  misc_feature   bom (fragment): basis of mobility region from pBR322
   1313..1692    +  enhancer       CMV enhancer: human cytomegalovirus immediate early enhancer
   1693..1896    +  promoter       CMV promoter: human cytomegalovirus (CMV) immediate early promoter
   1938..1956    +  promoter       T7 promoter: promoter for bacteriophage T7 RNA polymerase
   2027..2506    +  CDS            tadA: TADA_ECOLI - Also known as yfhC. Experimental evidence at protein level: Swiss-Prot protein existence level 1. Catalyzes the deamination of adenosine to inosine at the wobble position 34 of tRNA(Arg2). Essential for cell viability. From Escherichia coli (strain K12).
   2621..6717    +  CDS            Cas9 (fragment): Cas9 (Csn1) endonuclease from the Streptococcus pyogenes Type II CRISPR/Cas system generates RNA-guided double strand breaks in DNA
   7031..7279    +  CDS            UGI: UNGI_BPPB2 - Experimental evidence at protein level: Swiss-Prot protein existence level 1. This protein binds specifically and reversibly to the host uracil-DNA glycosylase, preventing removal of uracil residues from PBS2 DNA by the host uracil-excision repair system. From Bacillus phage PBS2 (Bacteriophage PBS2).
   7397..7621    +  polyA_signal   bGH poly(A) signal: bovine growth hormone polyadenylation signal
   7625..7646    +  promoter       SV40 promoter (fragment): SV40 enhancer and early promoter
   7651..7667    +  misc_feature   MCS (fragment): pBluescript multiple cloning site
   7716..7732    -  protein_bind   lac operator: The lac repressor binds to the lac operator to inhibit transcription in E. coli. This inhibition can be relieved by adding lactose or isopropyl-β-D-thiogalactopyranoside (IPTG). lac repressor encoded by lacI
   7740..7770    -  promoter       lac promoter: promoter for the E. coli lac operon
   7785..7806    -  protein_bind   CAP binding site: CAP binding activates transcription in the presence of cAMP. E. coli catabolite activator protein
   7819..7911    -  CDS            lacI (fragment): lac repressor; lacI; The lac repressor binds to the lac operator to inhibit transcription in E. coli. This inhibition can be relieved by adding lactose or isopropyl-β-D-thiogalactopyranoside (IPTG).
   8094..8682    -  rep_origin     ori: high-copy-number ColE1/pMB1/pBR322/pUC origin of replication
