[The description below was written by a language model from this plasmid's Addgene catalogue record and pLannotate feature annotations shown in this document.]
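Description:
Tad-CBE(TCC1) is a mammalian expression plasmid encoding a cytosine base editor, built by Golden Gate assembly on a pCMV backbone and totalling about 8.8 kb. It is propagated in E. coli as a high-copy plasmid through a ColE1/pBR322-type origin and selected with ampicillin via the β-lactamase gene and its own promoter. Short remnants of earlier cloning vectors (a bom fragment, lac promoter/operator, CAP site, lacI and SV40 promoter fragments) are also annotated but have no evident role in the design.

The payload is a single synthetic open reading frame of roughly 5.4 kb driven by the human CMV immediate-early enhancer and promoter and terminated by the bovine growth hormone polyadenylation signal. A T7 promoter sits just upstream of the coding region and could support in vitro transcription. The fusion begins with a bipartite nuclear localisation signal, followed by a deaminase domain derived from E. coli TadA, then the SpCas9 D10A nickase, two copies of uracil glycosylase inhibitor (UGI) from phage PBS2, and a second bipartite NLS. The automated annotation labels only one UGI copy, whereas the catalogue entry lists two. TadA is naturally an adenosine deaminase, and here it is an evolved variant, designated TCC1, that acts as a cytosine deaminase. The nickase targets it to a guide-specified site and nicks the unedited strand, while UGI blocks uracil excision so that C-to-U conversion resolves as C•G to T•A.

The plasmid carries no guide RNA cassette, so a guide must be supplied separately. It is intended for expressing this editor in mammalian cells, and the associated work concerns high-precision cytosine base editors obtained by evolving the deaminase.
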