Addgene plasmid #235066: Tad-CBE(TCC1)
Purpose: Expresses Tad-CBE(TCC1) in mammalian cells.
Depositing lab: Weixin Tang. Depositing organization: University of Chicago. Publication: High-precision cytosine base editors by evolving nucleic-acid-recognition hotspots in deaminase. Wu Y, Xiao YL, Tang W. Nat Biotechnol. 2025 Jul 7:10.1038/s41587-025-02678-w. doi: 10.1038/s41587-025-02678-w. PubMed 40624252.
Backbone
  Vector backbone: pCMV with a BR322 origin
  Backbone size w/o insert (bp): 3402
  Vector type: Mammalian Expression, CRISPR
Growth in bacteria
  Bacterial resistance: Ampicillin, 100 μg/mL
  Growth temperature: 37°C
  Growth strain: DH5alpha
  Copy number: High Copy
Gene/Insert
  Gene/Insert name: Tad-CBE(TCC1)-SpCas9 D10A
  Species: Synthetic
  Insert size (bp): 5373
  Tag / fusion protein: bpNLS (N terminal on insert); 2xUGI, bpNLS (C terminal on insert)
  Cloning method: Golden Gate
Terms and licenses: Academic/Nonprofit Terms; Industry Terms: Not Available to Industry
How to cite: Tad-CBE(TCC1) was a gift from Weixin Tang (Addgene plasmid # 235066 ; http://n2t.net/addgene:235066 ; RRID:Addgene_235066)
